Addgene plasmid #212423: pTwist-SARS-CoV-2 Spike-deltaC18 E484Q (CAA)
Purpose: Encodes SARS-CoV-2 spike E484Q for pseudovirus production
Depositing lab: Alejandro Balazs. Depositing organization: Massachusetts General Hospital. Publication: Ongoing evolution of SARS-CoV-2 drives escape from mRNA vaccine-induced humoral immunity. Roederer AL, Cao Y, Denis KS, Sheehan ML, Li CJ, Lam EC, Gregory DJ, Poznansky MC, Iafrate AJ, Canaday DH, Gravenstein S, Garcia-Beltran WF, Balazs AB. medRxiv [Preprint]. 2024 Mar 7:2024.03.05.24303815. doi: 10.1101/2024.03.05.24303815. PubMed 38496628.
Backbone
  Vector backbone: pTwist-CMV-BetaGlobin-WPRE-Neo
  Backbone manufacturer: Twist
  Vector type: Mammalian Expression
Growth in bacteria
  Bacterial resistance: Ampicillin, 100 μg/mL
  Growth temperature: 37°C
  Growth strain: DH5alpha
  Copy number: High Copy
Gene/Insert
  Gene/Insert name: SARS-CoV-2 Spike E484Q
  Species: Severe acute respiratory syndrome coronavirus 2
  Mutation: E484Q
  Entrez Gene: S (a.k.a. GU280_gp02, spike glycoprotein)
  Promoter: CAG
  Cloning method: Ligation Independent Cloning
Terms and licenses: Academic/Nonprofit Terms; Industry Terms: Not Available to Industry
Depositor comments: Please visit https://www.medrxiv.org/content/10.1101/2024.03.05.24303815v1 for medRxiv preprint.
How to cite: pTwist-SARS-CoV-2 Spike-deltaC18 E484Q (CAA) was a gift from Alejandro Balazs (Addgene plasmid # 212423 ; http://n2t.net/addgene:212423 ; RRID:Addgene_212423)
