[The description below was written by a language model from this plasmid's Addgene catalogue record and pLannotate feature annotations shown in this document.]
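Description:
pTwist-SARS-CoV-2 Spike-deltaC18 E484Q (CAA) is a mammalian expression plasmid built on the Twist pTwist-CMV-BetaGlobin-WPRE-Neo backbone, made to supply a mutant SARS-CoV-2 spike glycoprotein for pseudovirus production. It is propagated in E. coli as a high-copy plasmid through a ColE1/pUC-type origin and selected with ampicillin via the AmpR β-lactamase gene. A separate SV40 early promoter–neo–bGH poly(A) cassette provides neomycin/G418-type selection in mammalian cells.

The payload is a spike open reading frame of about 3.8 kb carrying the E484Q substitution in the receptor-binding domain. The "(CAA)" in the name presumably denotes the glutamine codon used, although the record does not explain it. The "deltaC18" in the name indicates removal of the last 18 residues of the cytoplasmic tail, a truncation commonly used to improve spike incorporation into pseudotyped particles; the annotated length is consistent with a slightly shortened spike.

The catalogue lists the promoter as CAG. The feature table, however, shows a CMV enhancer, CMV promoter segments and a truncated human β-globin intron upstream of the gene, which matches the backbone name rather than a classical CAG arrangement. Downstream, a WPRE enhances transcript stability and expression, and an SV40 poly(A) signal lies after it, annotated on the opposite strand. β-globin insulator elements, bacterial and T7 terminators, and a synthetic poly(A) signal flank the cassettes to limit transcriptional read-through.

The plasmid is co-transfected with packaging and reporter constructs to make spike-pseudotyped virus. The associated work concerns SARS-CoV-2 escape from mRNA vaccine-induced antibody responses.
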