Features (pLannotate 1.2.2; 21 found; start..end, strand, type, name):
      1..3765    +  CDS            S: SPIKE_SARS2 - Experimental evidence at protein level: Swiss-Prot protein existence level 1. [Spike glycoprotein]: May down-regulate host tetherin (BST2) by lysosomal degradation, thereby counteracting its antiviral activity. From Severe acute respiratory syndrome coronavirus 2 (2019-nCoV) (SARS-CoV-2).
   3839..4427    +  misc_feature   WPRE: woodchuck hepatitis virus posttranscriptional regulatory element
   4480..4601    -  polyA_signal   SV40 poly(A) signal: SV40 polyadenylation signal
   4624..4693    -  CDS            large T antigen (fragment): large T antigen from SV40 (simian virus 40)
   4716..4762    +  terminator     T7 terminator: transcription terminator for bacteriophage T7 RNA polymerase
   4792..4928    +  terminator     rrnG terminator: transcription terminator from the E. coli ribosomal RNA rrnG operon (Albrechtsen et al., 1991)
   4973..5044    +  misc_feature   3' β-globin insulator: insulator downstream of the human β-globin locus (Farrell et al., 2002)
   5089..5285    +  promoter       SV40 promoter: SV40 early promoter
   5299..6090    +  CDS            neo: KKA2_KLEPN - Also known as kan, nptII. Experimental evidence at protein level: Swiss-Prot protein existence level 1. Resistance to kanamycin, neomycin, paromomycin, ribostamycin, butirosin and gentamicin B. From Klebsiella pneumoniae.
   6104..6328    +  polyA_signal   bGH poly(A) signal: bovine growth hormone polyadenylation signal
   6524..7112    -  rep_origin     ori: high-copy-number ColE1/pMB1/pBR322/pUC origin of replication
   7284..7348    -  CDS            bla(M) (fragment): β-lactamase lacking the signal sequence; bla(M); allows cytosolic expression of β-lactamase
   7858..8718    +  CDS            AmpR: β-lactamase; bla; confers resistance to ampicillin, carbenicillin, and related antibiotics
   8731..8867    +  terminator     rrnG terminator: transcription terminator from the E. coli ribosomal RNA rrnG operon (Albrechtsen et al., 1991)
   9019..9090    +  misc_feature   5' β-globin insulator: insulator upstream of the human β-globin locus (Farrell et al., 2002)
   9095..9141    -  terminator     T7 terminator: transcription terminator for bacteriophage T7 RNA polymerase
   9159..9207    -  polyA_signal   poly(A) signal: synthetic polyadenylation signal
   9288..9591    +  enhancer       CMV enhancer: human cytomegalovirus immediate early enhancer
   9664..9681    -  promoter       CMV promoter (fragment): human cytomegalovirus (CMV) immediate early promoter
   9744..9795    +  promoter       CMVd2 promoter: truncated human cytomegalovirus (CMV) immediate early promoter that yields moderately reduced expression relative to the full-length promoter
   9929..10404   +  intron         β-globin intron: internally truncated intron from human β-globin
>Addgene plasmid #212423 | pTwist-SARS-CoV-2 Spike-deltaC18 E484Q (CAA) | addgene full sequence | sequence record 462169 | Addgene NGS Result
ATGTTTGTGTTCCTCGTTCTCCTGCCCCTCGTTTCTTCCCAATGCGTGAACCTCACAACTAGAACGCAGC
TCCCACCCGCTTACACGAACTCTTTTACTCGTGGAGTATACTATCCCGATAAAGTCTTTAGGTCCAGTGT
CCTTCATTCTACTCAAGACCTTTTCCTGCCATTCTTCTCAAATGTCACCTGGTTCCATGCTATCCACGTT
TCTGGCACCAACGGAACTAAACGATTTGATAATCCCGTCTTGCCATTTAACGATGGCGTATACTTTGCCT
CAACGGAGAAGTCCAACATTATCCGGGGATGGATATTTGGCACCACCCTGGACTCCAAGACACAGTCTCT
CCTCATTGTGAACAACGCCACCAATGTCGTCATCAAAGTCTGTGAATTTCAATTTTGTAACGATCCCTTT
CTCGGGGTTTATTATCATAAGAATAACAAGTCTTGGATGGAGTCAGAGTTCCGCGTTTACAGTTCCGCTA
ACAACTGTACTTTTGAGTACGTTTCCCAACCATTTCTCATGGATCTTGAAGGGAAGCAAGGCAACTTCAA
GAATCTCCGCGAATTTGTGTTTAAGAATATAGACGGCTACTTCAAAATTTATAGCAAGCATACCCCGATA
AATCTGGTTCGGGATCTCCCTCAAGGCTTCTCCGCGTTGGAACCCCTCGTGGACTTGCCGATTGGCATCA
ACATCACCCGGTTCCAAACCCTTCTTGCCCTTCATCGAAGCTACCTCACGCCTGGCGACAGTAGTAGTGG
TTGGACAGCGGGCGCAGCAGCCTACTATGTGGGATATTTGCAACCACGCACCTTTCTTCTCAAATATAAC
GAAAACGGAACAATTACCGATGCCGTAGACTGTGCCCTCGATCCCCTGTCCGAAACTAAATGCACACTCA
AGTCCTTCACAGTTGAGAAAGGCATATACCAAACCAGTAACTTCCGCGTCCAACCCACCGAATCCATTGT
TCGATTCCCTAACATCACCAATTTGTGTCCTTTCGGTGAAGTATTTAATGCCACTCGATTTGCATCAGTT
TATGCCTGGAATCGCAAGCGAATATCAAATTGTGTTGCAGATTATAGTGTCCTGTATAATAGCGCATCAT
TCAGCACTTTTAAGTGTTATGGGGTCAGCCCTACGAAATTGAATGACTTGTGTTTTACCAACGTTTACGC
AGATTCTTTCGTCATACGCGGCGACGAAGTCCGACAGATTGCACCGGGGCAAACCGGAAAGATAGCAGAC
TATAATTATAAGTTGCCGGATGACTTCACCGGCTGCGTTATAGCATGGAACTCCAATAATCTCGATTCAA
AAGTCGGCGGCAACTATAATTATCTTTACCGCCTGTTTCGCAAGTCAAATCTGAAGCCCTTTGAACGTGA
CATCTCCACCGAAATTTATCAAGCTGGCAGCACCCCATGTAATGGAGTGCAAGGGTTTAACTGTTATTTT
CCCCTTCAATCATACGGATTTCAACCAACAAATGGGGTGGGCTATCAACCATATCGGGTGGTAGTCTTGA
GCTTTGAGCTGCTCCACGCACCGGCTACAGTTTGCGGACCGAAGAAAAGCACTAACCTGGTGAAGAATAA
ATGTGTGAACTTCAACTTTAATGGGCTCACCGGAACAGGGGTGCTGACAGAATCAAACAAGAAATTTCTC
CCTTTTCAACAATTTGGTAGAGACATTGCCGATACCACAGATGCCGTCCGCGATCCGCAAACACTGGAAA
TCCTCGATATAACACCCTGTAGCTTCGGCGGGGTCAGCGTGATAACTCCCGGAACGAACACATCCAACCA
AGTGGCTGTCCTGTATCAAGATGTCAACTGTACCGAAGTCCCTGTGGCGATACACGCCGACCAACTGACA
CCCACCTGGAGAGTCTACTCAACAGGTTCCAATGTCTTTCAAACTAGAGCGGGTTGTCTCATTGGCGCTG
AGCATGTCAATAATTCATACGAATGTGATATTCCTATTGGGGCAGGAATCTGTGCGTCTTATCAAACTCA
AACGAACTCACCACGGCGCGCTCGCTCAGTAGCCAGCCAGTCCATAATCGCCTATACCATGAGTCTCGGG
GCTGAGAACTCCGTGGCTTATTCAAACAATTCCATCGCAATCCCAACTAACTTTACCATTAGCGTTACCA
CGGAAATCTTGCCCGTCAGCATGACTAAGACGAGCGTAGACTGTACGATGTATATCTGTGGGGATTCCAC
CGAGTGTAGCAACCTCTTGCTTCAATACGGGTCTTTCTGTACTCAACTCAACCGAGCATTGACCGGAATT
GCGGTCGAACAAGACAAGAATACCCAAGAGGTGTTCGCACAAGTAAAGCAAATATACAAAACGCCGCCAA
TCAAAGATTTTGGCGGGTTTAATTTTAGCCAAATACTGCCAGACCCATCTAAGCCTTCAAAACGCAGCTT
TATCGAGGATCTGCTGTTCAACAAAGTTACGTTGGCTGACGCGGGTTTCATTAAGCAGTATGGGGATTGT
TTGGGAGACATTGCGGCCCGCGACCTTATCTGTGCTCAAAAATTCAATGGGTTGACAGTTCTGCCCCCTC
TGCTCACTGATGAGATGATTGCACAGTATACATCAGCATTGTTGGCAGGAACCATTACATCCGGCTGGAC
TTTTGGCGCGGGTGCGGCCCTTCAAATACCTTTCGCTATGCAAATGGCTTACAGATTCAATGGGATTGGT
GTCACGCAAAATGTATTGTATGAAAATCAGAAGCTGATCGCTAATCAATTTAACAGCGCGATTGGCAAGA
TCCAAGATTCACTGTCAAGCACAGCGTCCGCCCTCGGCAAACTCCAAGATGTTGTGAATCAAAACGCCCA
GGCCCTGAATACCCTCGTGAAGCAACTGAGTTCTAACTTCGGCGCAATCTCCAGCGTCCTCAACGACATA
TTGTCCAGACTTGATAAGGTGGAAGCCGAGGTGCAAATTGATCGGCTCATCACAGGCAGGCTCCAGTCAC
TCCAAACTTATGTGACACAACAGTTGATCCGGGCTGCTGAGATACGAGCAAGCGCCAACCTGGCCGCCAC
TAAAATGTCAGAGTGCGTGCTCGGGCAGTCCAAACGGGTTGACTTTTGTGGCAAGGGCTATCACTTGATG
TCCTTCCCCCAATCCGCCCCACATGGAGTGGTCTTTCTCCACGTCACTTATGTCCCTGCTCAAGAGAAGA
ACTTTACGACAGCTCCAGCAATCTGTCACGATGGCAAAGCGCACTTTCCCAGGGAAGGCGTTTTCGTCAG
TAATGGCACGCATTGGTTTGTGACCCAAAGGAATTTCTATGAACCCCAAATCATAACCACTGACAATACA
TTTGTCTCAGGCAACTGTGATGTGGTCATTGGGATCGTGAACAACACGGTATATGATCCCCTGCAACCCG
AGTTGGATAGCTTCAAAGAGGAATTGGATAAATACTTTAAGAATCATACTTCACCCGATGTTGATCTCGG
GGACATATCAGGAATAAATGCAAGTGTCGTCAACATTCAGAAAGAGATTGATCGCCTTAATGAGGTCGCC
AAGAACTTGAATGAATCTTTGATCGACTTGCAAGAACTGGGCAAATACGAACAATATATTAAATGGCCCT
GGTACATTTGGTTGGGCTTTATCGCCGGACTTATAGCTATCGTTATGGTCACAATTATGTTGTGCTGTAT
GACTAGCTGTTGTTCCTGCTTGAAAGGATGTTGCAGTTGCGGATCTTGTTGTAAATAAAGGATCCTCTAG
AAGTTGTCTCCTCCTGCACTGACTGACTGATACAATCGATTTCTGGATCCGCAGGCCTAATCAACCTCTG
GATTACAAAATTTGTGAAAGATTGACTGGTATTCTTAACTATGTTGCTCCTTTTACGCTATGTGGATACG
CTGCTTTAATGCCTTTGTATCATGCTATTGCTTCCCGTATGGCTTTCATTTTCTCCTCCTTGTATAAATC
CTGGTTGCTGTCTCTTTATGAGGAGTTGTGGCCCGTTGTCAGGCAACGTGGCGTGGTGTGCACTGTGTTT
GCTGACGCAACCCCCACTGGTTGGGGCATTGCCACCACCTGTCAGCTCCTTTCCGGGACTTTCGCTTTCC
CCCTCCCTATTGCCACGGCGGAACTCATCGCCGCCTGCCTTGCCCGCTGCTGGACAGGGGCTCGGCTGTT
GGGCACTGACAATTCCGTGGTGTTGTCGGGGAAGCTGACGTCCTTTCCATGGCTGCTCGCCTGTGTTGCC
ACCTGGATTCTGCGCGGGACGTCCTTCTGCTACGTCCCTTCGGCCCTCAATCCAGCGGACCTTCCTTCCC
GCGGCCTGCTGCCGGCTCTGCGGCCTCTTCCGCGTCTTCGCCTTCGCCCTCAGACGAGTCGGATCTCCCT
TTGGGCCGCCTCCCCGCCTGTCTAGCTTGACTGACTGAGATACAGCGTACCTTCAGCTCACAGACATGAT
AAGATACATTGATGAGTTTGGACAAACCACAACTAGAATGCAGTGAAAAAAATGCTTTATTTGTGAAATT
TGTGATGCTATTGCTTTATTTGTAACCATTATAAGCTGCAATAAACAAGTTAACAACAACAATTGCATTC
ATTTTATGTTTCAGGTTCAGGGGGAGGTGTGGGAGGTTTTTTAAAGCAAGTAAAACCTCTACAAATGTGG
TATTGGCCCATCTCTATCGGTATCGTAGCATAACCCCTTGGGGCCTCTAAACGGGTCTTGAGGGGTTTTT
TGTGCCCCTCGGGCCGGATTGCTATCTACCGGCATTGGCGCAGAAAAAAATGCCTGATGCGACGCTGCGC
GTCTTATACTCCCACATATGCCAGATTCAGCAACGGATACGGCTTCCCCAACTTGCCCACTTCCATACGT
GTCCTCCTTACCAGAAATTTATCCTTAAGGTCGTCAGCTATCCTGCAGGCGATCTCTCGATTTCGATCAA
GACATTCCTTTAATGGTCTTTTCTGGACACCACTAGGGGTCAGAAGTAGTTCATCAAACTTTCTTCCCTC
CCTAATCTCATTGGTTACCTTGGGCTATCGAAACTTAATTAAGCGATCTGCATCTCAATTAGTCAGCAAC
CATAGTCCCGCCCCTAACTCCGCCCATCCCGCCCCTAACTCCGCCCAGTTCCGCCCATTCTCCGCCCCAT
CGCTGACTAATTTTTTTTATTTATGCAGAGGCCGAGGCCGCCTCGGCCTCTGAGCTATTCCAGAAGTAGT
GAGGAGGCTTTTTTGGAGGCCTAGGCTTTTGCAAAGGAGGTAGCCAACATGATTGAACAAGATGGATTGC
ACGCAGGTTCTCCCGCCGCTTGGGTGGAGAGGCTATTCGGCTATGACTGGGCACAACAGACAATCGGCTG
CTCTGATGCCGCCGTGTTCCGGCTGTCAGCGCAGGGGCGCCCGGTTCTTTTTGTCAAGACCGACCTGTCC
GGTGCCCTGAATGAACTCCAGGACGAGGCAGCGCGGCTATCGTGGCTGGCCACGACGGGCGTTCCTTGCG
CAGCTGTGCTCGACGTTGTCACTGAAGCGGGAAGGGACTGGCTGCTATTGGGCGAAGTGCCGGGGCAGGA
TCTCCTGTCATCTCACCTTGCTCCTGCCGAGAAAGTATCCATCATGGCTGATGCAATGCGGCGGCTGCAT
ACGCTTGATCCGGCTACCTGCCCATTCGACCACCAAGCGAAACATCGCATCGAGCGAGCACGTACTCGGA
TGGAAGCCGGTCTTGTCGATCAGGATGATCTGGACGAAGAGCATCAGGGGCTCGCGCCAGCCGAACTGTT
CGCCAGGCTCAAGGCGCGGATGCCCGACGGCGAGGATCTCGTCGTGACCCACGGCGATGCCTGCTTGCCG
AATATCATGGTGGAAAATGGCCGCTTTTCTGGATTCATCGACTGTGGCCGGCTGGGTGTGGCGGACCGCT
ATCAGGACATAGCGTTGGCTACCCGTGATATTGCTGAAGAGCTTGGCGGCGAATGGGCTGACCGCTTCCT
CGTGCTTTACGGTATCGCCGCTCCCGATTCGCAGCGCATCGCCTTCTATCGCCTTCTTGACGAGTTCTTC
TAGTATGTAAGCCCTGTGCCTTCTAGTTGCCAGCCATCTGTTGTTTGCCCCTCCCCCGTGCCTTCCTTGA
CCCTGGAAGGTGCCACTCCCACTGTCCTTTCCTAATAAAATGAGGAAATTGCATCGCATTGTCTGAGTAG
GTGTCATTCTATTCTGGGGGGTGGGGTGGGGCAGGACAGCAAGGGGGAGGATTGGGAAGACAATAGCAGG
CATGCTGGGGATGCGGTGGGCTCTATGGTTAATTAACCAGTCAAGTCAGCTACTTGGCGAGATCGACTTG
TCTGGGTTTCGACTACGCTCAGAATTGCGTCAGTCAAGTTCGATCTGGTCCTTGCTATTGCACCCGTTCT
CCGATTACGAGTTTCATTTAAATCATGTGAGCAAAAGGCCAGCAAAAGGCCAGGAACCGTAAAAAGGCCG
CGTTGCTGGCGTTTTTCCATAGGCTCCGCCCCCCTGACGAGCATCACAAAAATCGACGCTCAAGTCAGAG
GTGGCGAAACCCGACAGGACTATAAAGATACCAGGCGTTTCCCCCTGGAAGCTCCCTCGTGCGCTCTCCT
GTTCCGACCCTGCCGCTTACCGGATACCTGTCCGCCTTTCTCCCTTCGGGAAGCGTGGCGCTTTCTCATA
GCTCACGCTGTAGGTATCTCAGTTCGGTGTAGGTCGTTCGCTCCAAGCTGGGCTGTGTGCACGAACCCCC
CGTTCAGCCCGACCGCTGCGCCTTATCCGGTAACTATCGTCTTGAGTCCAACCCGGTAAGACACGACTTA
TCGCCACTGGCAGCAGCCACTGGTAACAGGATTAGCAGAGCGAGGTATGTAGGCGGTGCTACAGAGTTCT
TGAAGTGGTGGCCTAACTACGGCTACACTAGAAGAACAGTATTTGGTATCTGCGCTCTGCTGAAGCCAGT
TACCTTCGGAAAAAGAGTTGGTAGCTCTTGATCCGGCAAACAAACCACCGCTGGTAGCGGTGGTTTTTTT
GTTTGCAAGCAGCAGATTACGCGCAGAAAAAAAGGATCTCAAGAAGATCCTTTGATCTTTTCTACGGGGT
CTGACGCTCAGTGGAACGAAAACTCACGTTAAGGGATTTTGGTCATGAGATTATCAAAAAGGATCTTCAC
CTAGATCCTTTTAAATTAAAAATGAAGTTTTAAATCAATCTAAAGTATATATGAGTAAACTTGGTCTGAC
AGTTACCAATGCTTAATCAGTGAGGCACCTATCTCAGCGATCTGTCTATTTCGTTCATCCATAGTTGCAT
TTAAATTTCCGAACTCTCCAAGGCCCTCGTCGGAAAATCTTCAAACCTTTCGTCCGATCCATCTTGCAGG
CTACCTCTCGAACGAACTATCGCAAGTCTCTTGGCCGGCCTTGCGCCTTGGCTATTGCTTGGCAGCGCCT
ATCGCCAGGTATTACTCCAATCCCGAATATCCGAGATCGGGATCACCCGAGAGAAGTTCAACCTACATCC
TCAATCCCGATCTATCCGAGATCCGAGGAATATCGAAATCGGGGCGCGCCTGGTGTACCGAGAACGATCC
TCTCAGTGCGAGTCTCGACGATCCATATCGTTGCTTGGCAGTCAGCCAGTCGGAATCCAGCTTGGGACCC
AGGAAGTCCAATCGTCAGATATTGTACTCAAGCCTGGTCACGGCAGCGTACCGATCTGTTTAAACCTAGA
TATTGATAGTCTGATCGGTCAACGTATAATCGAGTCCTAGCTTTTGCAAACATCTATCAAGAGACAGGAT
CAGCAGGAGGCTTTCGCATGAGTATTCAACATTTCCGTGTCGCCCTTATTCCCTTTTTTGCGGCATTTTG
CCTTCCTGTTTTTGCTCACCCAGAAACGCTGGTGAAAGTAAAAGATGCTGAAGATCAGTTGGGTGCGCGA
GTGGGTTACATCGAACTGGATCTCAACAGCGGTAAGATCCTTGAGAGTTTTCGCCCCGAAGAACGCTTTC
CAATGATGAGCACTTTTAAAGTTCTGCTATGTGGCGCGGTATTATCCCGTATTGACGCCGGGCAAGAGCA
ACTCGGTCGCCGCATACACTATTCTCAGAATGACTTGGTTGAGTATTCACCAGTCACAGAAAAGCATCTT
ACGGATGGCATGACAGTAAGAGAATTATGCAGTGCTGCCATAACCATGAGTGATAACACTGCGGCCAACT
TACTTCTGACAACGATTGGAGGACCGAAGGAGCTAACCGCTTTTTTGCACAACATGGGGGATCATGTAAC
TCGCCTTGATCGTTGGGAACCGGAGCTGAATGAAGCCATACCAAACGACGAGCGTGACACCACGATGCCT
GTAGCAATGGCAACAACCTTGCGTAAACTATTAACTGGCGAACTACTTACTCTAGCTTCCCGGCAACAGT
TGATAGACTGGATGGAGGCGGATAAAGTTGCAGGACCACTTCTGCGCTCGGCCCTTCCGGCTGGCTGGTT
TATTGCTGATAAATCTGGAGCCGGTGAGCGTGGGTCTCGCGGTATCATTGCAGCACTGGGGCCAGATGGT
AAGCCCTCCCGTATCGTAGTTATCTACACGACGGGGAGTCAGGCAACTATGGATGAACGAAATAGACAGA
TCGCTGAGATAGGTGCCTCACTGATTAAGCATTGGTAACCGATTCTAGGTGCATTGGCGCAGAAAAAAAT
GCCTGATGCGACGCTGCGCGTCTTATACTCCCACATATGCCAGATTCAGCAACGGATACGGCTTCCCCAA
CTTGCCCACTTCCATACGTGTCCTCCTTACCAGAAATTTATCCTTAAGATCCCGAATCGTTTAAACTCGA
CTCTGGCTCTATCGAATCTCCGTCGTTTCGAGCTTACGCGAACAGCCGTGGCGCTCATTTGCTCGTCGGG
CATCGAATCTCGTCAGCTATCGTCAGCTTACCTTTTTGGCAGCGATCGCGGCTCCCGACATCTTGGACCA
TTAGCTCCACAGGTATCTTCTTCCCTCTAGTGGTCATAACAGCAGCTTCAGCTACCTCTCAATTCAAAAA
ACCCCTCAAGACCCGTTTAGAGGCCCCAAGGGGTTATGCTATCAATCGTTGCGTTACACACACAAAAAAC
CAACACACATCCATCTTCGATGGATAGCGATTTTATTATCTAACTGCTGATCGAGTGTAGCCAGATCTAG
TAATCAATTACGGGGTCATTAGTTCATAGCCCATATATGGAGTTCCGCGTTACATAACTTACGGTAAATG
GCCCGCCTGGCTGACCGCCCAACGACCCCCGCCCATTGACGTCAATAATGACGTATGTTCCCATAGTAAC
GCCAATAGGGACTTTCCATTGACGTCAATGGGTGGAGTATTTACGGTAAACTGCCCACTTGGCAGTACAT
CAAGTGTATCATATGCCAAGTACGCCCCCTATTGACGTCAATGACGGTAAATGGCCCGCCTGGCATTATG
CCCAGTACATGACCTTATGGGACTTTCCTACTTGGCAGTACATCTACGTATTAGTCATCGCTATTACCAT
GCTGATGCGGTTTTGGCAGTACATCAATGGGCGTGGATAGCGGTTTGACTCACGGGGATTTCCAAGTCTC
CACCCCATTGACGTCAATGGGAGTTTGTTTTGGCACCAAAATCAACGGGACTTTCCAAAATGTCGTAACA
ACTCCGCCCCATTGACGCAAATGGGCGGTAGGCGTGTACGGTGGGAGGTCTATATAAGCAGAGCTGGTTT
AGTGAACCGTCAGATCGCCTGGAGACGCCATCCACGCTGTTTTGACCTCCATAGAAGACACCGGGACCGA
TCCAGCCTCCCCTCGAAGCTTACATGTGGTACCGAGCTCGGATCCTGAGAACTTCAGGGTGAGTCTATGG
GACCCTTGATGTTTTCTTTCCCCTTCTTTTCTATGGTTAAGTTCATGTCATAGGAAGGGGAGAAGTAACA
GGGTACACATATTGACCAAATCAGGGTAATTTTGCATTTGTAATTTTAAAAAATGCTTTCTTCTTTTAAT
ATACTTTTTTGTTTATCTTATTTCTAATACTTTCCCTAATCTCTTTCTTTCAGGGCAATAATGATACAAT
GTATCATGCCTCTTTGCACCATTCTAAAGAATAACAGTGATAATTTCTGGGTTAAGGCAATAGCAATATT
TCTGCATATAAATATTTCTGCATATAAATTGTAACTGATGTAAGAGGTTTCATATTGCTAATAGCAGCTA
CAATCCAGCTACCATTCTGCTTTTATTTTATGGTTGGGATAAGGCTGGATTATTCTGAGTCCAAGCTAGG
CCCTTTTGCTAATCATGTTCATACCTCTTATCTTCCTCCCACAGCTCCTGGGCAACGTGCTGGTCTGTGT
GCTGGCCCATCACTTTGGCAAAGGCGGCCGCC
